Addgene plasmid #12345: pBD-0016
Depositing lab: Axel Brunger. Depositing organization: Stanford University. Publication: Central pore residues mediate the p97/VCP activity required for ERAD. DeLaBarre B, Christianson JC, Kopito RR, Brunger AT. Mol Cell. 2006 May 19. 22(4):451-62. 10.1016/j.molcel.2006.03.036 PubMed 16713576.
Backbone
  Vector backbone: pET-28a
  Backbone size w/o insert (bp): 5400
  Vector type: Bacterial Expression
Growth in bacteria
  Bacterial resistance: Kanamycin, 50 μg/mL
  Growth temperature: 37°C
  Growth strain: DH5alpha
  Copy number: High Copy
Gene/Insert
  Gene/Insert name: VCP R313K (alt name: p97)
  Species: M. musculus (mouse)
  Insert size (bp): 2400
  Mutation: R313K, I206V*(see below)
  Entrez Gene: Vcp (a.k.a. 3110001E05, CDC48, p97, p97/VCP)
  Tag / fusion protein: His6 (N terminal on backbone)
  Cloning method: Restriction Enzyme; 5′ cloning site NdeI (unknown if destroyed); 3′ cloning site BamH1 (unknown if destroyed)
  Sequencing primers: 5′ T7
Resource information
  A portion of this plasmid was derived from a plasmid made by: Graham Warren at Yale, circa 2000
Terms and licenses: Academic/Nonprofit Terms; Industry Terms: Not Available to Industry
Depositor comments: *Please note: Addgene's quality control sequencing results identified an I206V amino acid residue substitution in the VCP sequence when compared to GenBank reference NP_033529.3.
How to cite: pBD-0016 was a gift from Axel Brunger (Addgene plasmid # 12345 ; http://n2t.net/addgene:12345 ; RRID:Addgene_12345)
