[The description below was written by a language model from this plasmid's Addgene catalogue record.]
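Description:
pBD-0016 is a bacterial expression plasmid built on the pET-28a backbone (about 5.4 kb without insert) that carries a roughly 2.4 kb insert encoding mouse VCP, also known as p97 or CDC48, with an R313K point mutation. The coding sequence was placed between the NdeI and BamHI sites of the vector, which puts it in frame with the backbone-encoded N-terminal His6 tag, allowing the recombinant protein to be purified by immobilised metal affinity chromatography. The plasmid is selected with kanamycin and is listed as high copy, with DH5alpha recorded as the propagation strain. No feature table accompanies the record, so the regulatory elements are not itemised. However, pET-28a vectors generally drive expression from a T7 promoter under lac operator control, which requires a host supplying T7 RNA polymerase, and the listing of a T7 sequencing primer at the 5′ end is consistent with that arrangement.

VCP/p97 is a hexameric AAA+ ATPase involved in extracting and processing ubiquitinated substrates, including during endoplasmic-reticulum-associated degradation (ERAD). The associated publication concerns central pore residues needed for the p97/VCP activity required in ERAD, so this construct most likely belongs to a set of mutants made to produce recombinant protein for such studies, although the record does not explain the specific role of R313. Repository quality-control sequencing also found an I206V substitution relative to the GenBank reference protein, which users should take into account when interpreting results. Part of the plasmid derives from an earlier construct made in another laboratory.
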