>Addgene plasmid #12345 | pBD-0016 | addgene partial sequence | sequence record 177972 | rVSP-F 5'-atcaagcgagaggatgagga-3'
GAAGTAGGCTATGATGACGTCGGTGGTTGCAGGAAGCAGCTAGCTCAGATAAAGGAGATGGTGGAGCTGC
CACTGAGACATCCTGCGCTCTTCAAGGCGATTGGTGTAAAGCCTCCTCGGGGAATCTTGTTGTATGGGCC
TCCTGGGACAGGGAAGACCCTGATTGCTCGAGCTGTGGCAAATGAAACTGGAGCCTTCTTCTTTCTGATC
AATGGTCCTGAAATCATGAGCAAATTGGCTGGTGAGTCTGAGAGCAACCTTCGTAAAGCCTTTGAGGAAG
CTGAAAAGAATGCTCCTGCTATCATCTTCATCGATGAGCTTGATGCCATTGCACCCAAAAAAGAGAAAAC
TCATGGGG
